>Addgene plasmid #179706 | CMVTO-gfp-Kir2.1-HA-tevs-KKYL | addgene full sequence | sequence record 356787 | Addgene NGS Result
GGTTAGGCGTTTTGCGCTGCTTCGTACGGGCCAGATATACGCGTTGACATTGATTATTGACTAGTTATTA
ATAGTAATCAATTACGGGGTCATTAGTTCATAGCCCATATATGGAGTTCCGCGTTACATAACTTACGGTA
AATGGCCCGCCTGGCTGACCGCCCAACGACCCCCGCCCATTGACGTCAATAATGACGTATGTTCCCATAG
TAACGCCAATAGGGACTTTCCATTGACGTCAATGGGTGGAGTATTTACGGTAAACTGCCCACTTGGCAGT
ACATCAAGTGTATCATATGCCAAGTACGCCCCCTATTGACGTCAATGACGGTAAATGGCCCGCCTGGCAT
TATGCCCAGTACATGACCTTATGGGACTTTCCTACTTGGCAGTACATCTACGTATTAGTCATCGCTATTA
CCATGGTGATGCGGTTTTGGCAGTACATCAATGGGCGTGGATAGCGGTTTGACTCACGGGGATTTCCAAG
TCTCCACCCCATTGACGTCAATGGGAGTTTGTTTTGGCACCAAAATCAACGGGACTTTCCAAAATGTCGT
AACAACTCCGCCCCATTGACGCAAATGGGCGGTAGGCGTGTACGGTGGGAGGTCTATATAAGCAGAGCTC
TCCCTATCAGTGATAGAGATCTCCCTATCAGTGATAGAGATCGTCGACGAGCTCGTTTAGTGAACCGTCA
GATCGCCTGGAGACGCCATCCACGCTGTTTTGACCTCCATAGAAGACACCGGGACCGATCCAGCCTCCGG
ACTCTAGCGTTTAAACTTAAGCTTCGCCACCGCTAGCATGGTCTCAAAGGGCGAGGAACTTTTTACGGGC
GTTGTTCCGATCCTCGTCGAATTGGACGGGGACGTTAATGGGCATAAATTCTCAGTTAGTGGTGAGGGTG
AGGGGGACGCGACATATGGGAAACTTACGCTGAAGTTCATATGTACCACCGGAAAATTGCCAGTGCCGTG
GCCTACTCTCGTCACCACCCTGACATATGGTGTTCAGTGTTTTAGCCGGTATCCAGACCATATGAAACAG
CACGATTTTTTTAAATCCGCTATGCCTGAAGGTTACGTACAGGAGCGAACGATATTTTTTAAAGACGACG
GAAACTACAAAACTAGAGCCGAGGTAAAATTCGAGGGTGACACTCTCGTGAACCGGATCGAACTGAAGGG
CATAGATTTTAAGGAGGATGGCAATATACTGGGCCACAAGCTCGAATACAACTATAATTCTCATAATGTC
TATATCATGGCGGACAAACAGAAAAACGGCATCAAGGTAAACTTTAAAATCCGACACAATATTGAGGACG
GCTCTGTCCAGCTTGCGGACCATTACCAACAGAACACGCCGATAGGGGATGGTCCAGTACTTCTCCCTGA
TAATCACTATTTGTCTACTCAGTCAGCTCTTAGCAAGGACCCAAACGAAAAACGGGATCACATGGTCCTT
CTTGAGTTCGTCACTGCGGCTGGGATAACACTCGGGATGGACGAACTGTATAAGGGCGCCATGGGCAGTG
TGCGAACCAACCGCTACAGCATCGTCTCTTCAGAAGAAGACGGTATGAAGTTGGCCACCATGGCAGTTGC
AAATGGCTTTGGGAACGGGAAGAGTAAAGTCCACACCCGACAACAGTGCAGGAGCCGCTTTGTGAAGAAA
GATGGCCACTGTAATGTTCAGTTCATCAATGTGGGTGAGAAGGGGCAACGGTATCTCGCAGACATCTTCA
CCACGTGTGTGGACATTCGCTGGCGGTGGATGCTGGTTATCTTCTGCCTGGCTTTCGTCCTGTCATGGCT
GTTTTTTGGCTGTGTGTTTTGGTTGATAGCTCTGCTCCATGGGGACCTGGATGCATACCCATACGATGTT
CCAGATTACGCTTCCAAAGAGGGCAAGGCTTGTGTGTCCGAGGTCAACAGCTTCACGGCTGCCTTCCTCT
TCTCCATTGAGACCCAGACAACCATAGGCTATGGTTTCAGATGTGTCACGGATGAATGCCCAATTGCTGT
TTTCATGGTGGTGTTCCAGTCAATCGTGGGCTGCATCATAGATGCTTTCATCATTGGCGCAGTCATGGCC
AAGATGGCAAAGCCAAAGAAGAGAAACGAGACTCTTGTCTTCAGTCACAATGCCGTGATTGCCATGAGAG
ACGGCAAGCTGTGTTTGATGTGGCGAGTGGGCAATCTTCGGAAAAGCCACTTGGTGGAAGCTCATGTTCG
AGCACAGCTCCTCAAATCCAGAATTACTTCTGAAGGGGAGTATATCCCTCTGGATCAAATAGACATCAAT
GTTGGGTTTGACAGTGGAATAGATCGTATATTTCTGGTGTCCCCAATCACTATAGTCCATGAAATAGATG
AAGACAGTCCTTTATATGATTTGAGTAAACAGGACATTGACAACGCAGACTTTGAAATCGTGGTCATACT
GGAAGGCATGGTGGAAGCCACTGCCATGACGACACAGTGCCGTAGCTCTTATCTAGCAAATGAAATCCTG
TGGGGCCACCGCTATGAGCCTGTGCTCTTTGAAGAGAAGCACTACTACAAAGTGGACTATTCCAGGTTCC
ACAAAACTTACGAAGTCCCCAACACTCCCCTTTGTAGTGCCAGAGACTTAGCAGAAAAGAAATATATCCT
CTCAAATGCAAATTCATTTTGCTATGAAAATGAAGTTGCCCTCACAAGCAAAGAGGAAGACGACAGTGAA
AATGGAGTTCCAGAAAGCACTAGTACGGACACGCCCCCTGACATAGACCTTCACAACCAGGCAAGTGTAC
CTCTAGAGCCCAGGCCCTTACGGCGAGAGTCGGAGATACTCGAGGGCGGGGGCTCGGGGCTCGAAAACTT
GTACTTCCAGAGTGGCAGTGGAGGTACCCTGGCCTCCAGCTTGACTTTCAAGAAATACCTGTAGGGCCCG
AACAAAAACTCATCTCAGAAGAGGATCTGAATAGCGCCGTCGACCATCATCATAATCATCATTGAGTTTA
AACCCGCTGATCAGCCTCGACTGTGCCTTCTAGTTGCCAGCCATCTGTTGTTTGCCCCTCCCCCGTGCCT
TCCTTGACCCTGGAAGGTGCCACTCCCACTGTCCTTTCCTAATAAAATGAGGAAATTGCATCGCATTGTC
TGAGTAGGTGTCATTCTATTCTGGGGGGTGGGGTGGGGCAGGACAGCAAGGGGGAGGATTGGGAAGACAA
TAGCAGGCATGCTGGGGATGCGGTGGGCTCTATGGAGATCTATCGATGTTCTGGGGATGCGGTGGGCTCT
ATGGCTTCTGAGGCGGAAAGAACCAGCTGGGGCTCTAGGGGGTATCCCC
[124 nt withheld, positions 3340-3463]
C
[91 nt withheld, positions 3465-3555]
AGGGTGATGGTTCACGTACCTAGAAGTTCCTATTCCGAAGTTCCTATTCTCTAGAAAGTATAGGAACTTC
CTTGGCCAAAAAGCCTGAACTCACCGCGACGTCTGTCGAGAAGTTTCTGATCGAAAAGTTCGACAGCGTC
TCCGACCTGATGCAGCTCTCGGAGGGCGAAGAATCTCGTGCTTTCAGCTTCGATGTAGGAGGGCGTGGAT
ATGTCCTGCGGGTAAATAGCTGCGCCGATGGTTTCTACAAAGATCGTTATGTTTATCGGCACTTTGCATC
GGCCGCGCTCCCGATTCCGGAAGTGCTTGACATTGGGGAATTCAGCGAGAGCCTGACCTATTGCATCTCC
CGCCGTGCACAGGGTGTCACGTTGCAAGACCTGCCTGAAACCGAACTGCCCGCTGTTCTGCAGCCGGTCG
CGGAGGCCATGGATGCGATCGCTGCGGCCGATCTTAGCCAGACGAGCGGGTTCGGCCCATTCGGACCGCA
AGGAATCGGTCAATACACTACATGGCGTGATTTCATATGCGCGATTGCTGATCCCCATGTGTATCACTGG
CAAACTGTGATGGACGACACCGTCAGTGCGTCCGTCGCGCAGGCTCTCGATGAGCTGATGCTTTGGGCCG
AGGACTGCCCCGAAGTCCGGCACCTCGTGCACGCGGATTTCGGCTCCAACAATGTCCTGACGGACAATGG
CCGCATAACAGCGGTCATTGACTGGAGCGAGGCGATGTTCGGGGATTCCCAATACGAGGTCGCCAACATC
TTCTTCTGGAGGCCGTGGTTGGCTTGTATGGAGCAGCAGACGCGCTACTTCGAGCGGAGGCATCCGGAGC
TTGCAGGATCGCCGCGGCTCCGGGCGTATATGCTCCGCATTGGTCTTGACCAACTCTATCAGAGCTTGGT
TGACGGCAATTTCGATGATGCAGCTTGGGCGCAGGGTCGATGCGACGCAATCGTCCGATCCGGAGCCGGG
ACTGTCGGGCGTACACAAATCGCCCGCAGAAGCGCGGCCGTCTGGACCGATGGCTGTGTAGAAGTACTCG
CCGATAGTGGAAACCGACGCCCCAGCACTCGTCCGAGGGCAAAGGAATAGCACGTACTACGAGATTTCGA
TTCCACCGCCGCCTTCTATGAAAGGTTGGGCTTCGGAATCGTTTTCCGGGACGCCGGCTGGATGATCCTC
CAGCGCGGGGATCTCATGCTGGAGTTCTTCGCCCACCCCAACTTGTTTATTGCAGCTTATAATGGTTACA
AATAAAGCAATAGCATCACAAATTTCACAAATAAAGCATTTTTTTCACTGCATTCTAGTTGTGGTTTGTC
CAAACTCATCAATGTATCTTATCATGTCTGTATACCGTCGACCTCTAGCTAGAGCTTGGCGTAATCATGG
TCATAGCTGTTTCCTGTGTGAAATTGTTATCCGCTCACAATTCCACACAACATACGAGCCGGAAGCATAA
AGTGTAAAGCCTGGGGTGCCTAATGAGTGAGCTAACTCACATTAATTGCGTTGCGCTCACTGCCCGCTTT
CCAGTCGGGAAACCTGTCGTGCCAGCTGCATTAATGAATCGGCCAACGCGCGGGGAGAGGCGGTTTGCGT
ATTGGGCGCTCTTCCGCTTCCTCGCTCACTGACTCGCTGCGCTCGGTCGTTCGGCTGCGGCGAGCGGTAT
CAGCTCACTCAAAGGCGGTAATACGGTTATCCACAGAATCAGGGGATAACGCAGGAAAGAACATGTGAGC
AAAAGGCCAGCAAAAGGCCAGGAACCGTAAAAAGGCCGCGTTGCTGGCGTTTTTCCATAGGCTCCGCCCC
CCTGACGAGCATCACAAAAATCGACGCTCAAGTCAGAGGTGGCGAAACCCGACAGGACTATAAAGATACC
AGGCGTTTCCCCCTGGAAGCTCCCTCGTGCGCTCTCCTGTTCCGACCCTGCCGCTTACCGGATACCTGTC
CGCCTTTCTCCCTTCGGGAAGCGTGGCGCTTTCTCATAGCTCACGCTGTAGGTATCTCAGTTCGGTGTAG
GTCGTTCGCTCCAAGCTGGGCTGTGTGCACGAACCCCCCGTTCAGCCCGACCGCTGCGCCTTATCCGGTA
ACTATCGTCTTGAGTCCAACCCGGTAAGACACGACTTATCGCCACTGGCAGCAGCCACTGGTAACAGGAT
TAGCAGAGCGAGGTATGTAGGCGGTGCTACAGAGTTCTTGAAGTGGTGGCCTAACTACGGCTACACTAGA
AGAACAGTATTTGGTATCTGCGCTCTGCTGAAGCCAGTTACCTTCGGAAAAAGAGTTGGTAGCTCTTGAT
CCGGCAAACAAACCACCGCTGGTAGCGGTGGTTTTTTTGTTTGCAAGCAGCAGATTACGCGCAGAAAAAA
AGGATCTCAAGAAGATCCTTTGATCTTTTCTACGGGGTCTGACGCTCAGTGGAACGAAAACTCACGTTAA
GGGATTTTGGTCATGAGATTATCAAAAAGGATCTTCACCTAGATCCTTTTAAATTAAAAATGAAGTTTTA
AATCAATCTAAAGTATATATGAGTAAACTTGGTCTGACAGTTACCAATGCTTAATCAGTGAGGCACCTAT
CTCAGCGATCTGTCTATTTCGTTCATCCATAGTTGCCTGACTCCCCGTCGTGTAGATAACTACGATACGG
GAGGGCTTACCATCTGGCCCCAGTGCTGCAATGATACCGCGAGACCCACGCTCACCGGCTCCAGATTTAT
CAGCAATAAACCAGCCAGCCGGAAGGGCCGAGCGCAGAAGTGGTCCTGCAACTTTATCCGCCTCCATCCA
GTCTATTAATTGTTGCCGGGAAGCTAGAGTAAGTAGTTCGCCAGTTAATAGTTTGCGCAACGTTGTTGCC
ATTGCTACAGGCATCGTGGTGTCACGCTCGTCGTTTGGTATGGCTTCATTCAGCTCCGGTTCCCAACGAT
CAAGGCGAGTTACATGATCCCCCATGTTGTGCAAAAAAGCGGTTAGCTCCTTCGGTCCTCCGATCGTTGT
CAGAAGTAAGTTGGCCGCAGTGTTATCACTCATGGTTATGGCAGCACTGCATAATTCTCTTACTGTCATG
CCATCCGTAAGATGCTTTTCTGTGACTGGTGAGTACTCAACCAAGTCATTCTGAGAATAGTGTATGCGGC
GACCGAGTTGCTCTTGCCCGGCGTCAATACGGGATAATACCGCGCCACATAGCAGAACTTTAAAAGTGCT
CATCATTGGAAAACGTTCTTCGGGGCGAAAACTCTCAAGGATCTTACCGCTGTTGAGATCCAGTTCGATG
TAACCCACTCGTGCACCCAACTGATCTTCAGCATCTTTTACTTTCACCAGCGTTTCTGGGTGAGCAAAAA
CAGGAAGGCAAAATGCCGCAAAAAAGGGAATAAGGGCGACACGGAAATGTTGAATACTCATACTCTTCCT
TTTTCAATATTATTGAAGCATTTATCAGGGTTATTGTCTCATGAGCGGATACATATTTGAATGTATTTAG
AAAAATAAACAAATAGGGGTTCCGCGCACATTTCCCCGAAAAGTGCCACCTGACGTCGACGGATCGGGAG
ATCTCCCGATCCCCTATGGTGCACTCTCAGTACAATCTGCTCTGATGCCGCATAGTTAAGCCAGTATCTG
CTCCCTGCTTGTGTGTTGGAGGTCGCTGAGTAGTGCGCGAGCAAAATTTAAGCTACAACAAGGCAAGGCT
TGACCGACAATTGCATGAAGAATCTGCTTAG
Features (pLannotate 1.2.2; 23 found; start..end, strand, type, name):
     46..425     +  enhancer       CMV enhancer: human cytomegalovirus immediate early enhancer
    426..629     +  promoter       CMV promoter: human cytomegalovirus (CMV) immediate early promoter
    631..650     +  promoter       PLtetO-1 promoter (fragment): modified phage lambda PL promoter with tet operator sites (Lutz and Bujard, 1997)
    652..671     +  promoter       PLtetO-1 promoter (fragment): modified phage lambda PL promoter with tet operator sites (Lutz and Bujard, 1997)
    679..712     +  promoter       TRE3GV promoter (fragment): 3rd-generation Tet-responsive promoter that can be activated by binding of Tet-On® 3G, optimized for retroviral and lentiviral vectors
    808..1524    +  CDS            EGFP: EGFP is a basic (constitutively fluorescent) green fluorescent protein published in 1996, derived from Aequorea victoria. It is reported to be a rapidly-maturing weak dimer with moderate acid sensitivity.
   1531..2838    +  CDS            KCNJ2: KCNJ2_HUMAN - Also known as IRK1. Experimental evidence at protein level: Swiss-Prot protein existence level 1. Probably participates in establishing action potential waveform and excitability of neuronal and muscle tissues. Inward rectifier potassium channels are characterized by a greater tendency to allow potassium to flow into the cell rather than out of it. Their voltage dependence is regulated by the concentration of extracellular potassium; as external potassium is raised, the voltage range of the channel opening shifts to more positive voltages. The inward rectification is mainly due t
   3031..3255    +  polyA_signal   bGH poly(A) signal: bovine growth hormone polyadenylation signal
   3271..3294    +  polyA_signal   bGH poly(A) signal (fragment): bovine growth hormone polyadenylation signal
   3298..3319    +  promoter       SV40 promoter (fragment): SV40 enhancer and early promoter
   3340..3573    +  rep_origin     f1 ori (fragment) (sequence partly withheld): f1 bacteriophage origin of replication; arrow indicates direction of (+) strand synthesis
   3578..3625    +  protein_bind   FRT: FLP-mediated recombination occurs in the 8-bp core sequence TCTAGAAA (Turan and Bode, 2011). FLP recombinase from the Saccharomyces cerevisiae 2μ plasmid
   3633..4655    +  CDS            HygR: aminoglycoside phosphotransferase from E. coli; aph(4)-Ia; confers resistance to hygromycin
   4665..4790    +  CDS            ble (fragment): BLE_KLEPN - Experimental evidence at protein level: Swiss-Prot protein existence level 1. Binding protein with a strong affinity to the bleomycin family of antibiotics. Binds to CL990; an antimitotic-antibiotic compound. From Klebsiella pneumoniae.
   4785..4906    +  polyA_signal   SV40 poly(A) signal: SV40 polyadenylation signal
   4979..4995    -  protein_bind   lac operator: The lac repressor binds to the lac operator to inhibit transcription in E. coli. This inhibition can be relieved by adding lactose or isopropyl-β-D-thiogalactopyranoside (IPTG). lac repressor encoded by lacI
   5003..5033    -  promoter       lac promoter: promoter for the E. coli lac operon
   5048..5069    -  protein_bind   CAP binding site: CAP binding activates transcription in the presence of cAMP. E. coli catabolite activator protein
   5082..5174    -  CDS            lacI (fragment): lac repressor; lacI; The lac repressor binds to the lac operator to inhibit transcription in E. coli. This inhibition can be relieved by adding lactose or isopropyl-β-D-thiogalactopyranoside (IPTG).
   5357..5945    -  rep_origin     ori: high-copy-number ColE1/pMB1/pBR322/pUC origin of replication
   6116..6976    -  CDS            AmpR: β-lactamase; bla; confers resistance to ampicillin, carbenicillin, and related antibiotics
   6977..7081    -  promoter       AmpR promoter: bla
   7140..7192    -  misc_feature   bom (fragment): basis of mobility region from pBR322
