[The description below was written by a language model from this plasmid's Addgene catalogue record and pLannotate feature annotations shown in this document.]
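Description:
CMVTO-gfp-Kir2.1-HA-tevs-KKYL is a 7.3 kb mammalian expression plasmid built on a CMVTO-FlpIn backbone. It is propagated in E. coli through a high-copy ColE1/pUC-type origin with ampicillin resistance (AmpR under its own bla promoter). The expression cassette is driven by the human CMV immediate-early enhancer and promoter. Two short tet-operator-like fragments follow the promoter, consistent with the "TO" in the name: such an arrangement allows repression by Tet repressor and induction with tetracycline or doxycycline in TetR-expressing cells, while the promoter is constitutive elsewhere. The cassette ends in a bGH polyadenylation signal.

The annotated open reading frame fuses EGFP to the N-terminus of the inward-rectifier potassium channel Kir2.1 (annotated as human KCNJ2, though the catalogue lists the insert species as synthetic). According to the plasmid name, this is followed by an HA epitope tag, a TEV protease cleavage site and a C-terminal KKYL dilysine (KKXX) motif. These small elements are not individually annotated in the feature table, but unannotated sequence lies between the channel coding region and the poly(A) signal. KKXX motifs mediate retention in the endoplasmic reticulum, so the channel should be held in the ER until TEV protease cleaves off the motif and lets it traffic to the cell surface. This matches the stated purpose as a TEVP-inducible "RELEASE" construct, with GFP reporting localisation.

Downstream, an FRT site directly precedes a hygromycin resistance gene with an SV40 poly(A) signal and no annotated full promoter. This is the usual Flp-In layout, in which Flp-mediated integration at a genomic FRT landing site activates HygR for selecting stable isogenic lines. Transient transfection is also possible.
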