Addgene plasmid #179706: CMVTO-gfp-Kir2.1-HA-tevs-KKYL
Purpose: TEVP-inducible GFP-conjugated Kir2.1 RELEASE with KKXX motif
Depositing lab: Xiaojing Gao. Depositing organization: Stanford University. Publication: Protease-controlled secretion and display of intercellular signals. Vlahos AE, Kang J, Aldrete CA, Zhu R, Chong LS, Elowitz MB, Gao XJ. Nat Commun. 2022 Feb 17;13(1):912. doi: 10.1038/s41467-022-28623-y. PubMed 35177637.
Backbone
  Vector backbone: CMVTO-FlpIn
  Vector type: Mammalian Expression
Growth in bacteria
  Bacterial resistance: Ampicillin, 100 μg/mL
  Growth temperature: 37°C
  Growth strain: DH5alpha
  Copy number: High Copy
Gene/Insert
  Gene/Insert name: Kir2.1
  Species: Synthetic
Terms and licenses: Academic/Nonprofit Terms; Industry Terms: Not Available to Industry
How to cite: CMVTO-gfp-Kir2.1-HA-tevs-KKYL was a gift from Xiaojing Gao (Addgene plasmid # 179706 ; http://n2t.net/addgene:179706 ; RRID:Addgene_179706)
